Addgene plasmid #128376: pPEE36
Purpose: (Empty Backbone) Complementation in Cryptococcus neoformans. Targets DNA constructs to a Safe Haven Site 7, a small gene-free region. Contains the NEO resistance marker
Depositing lab: James Fraser. Depositing organization: University of Queensland. Publication: amdS as a dominant recyclable marker in Cryptococcus neoformans. Erpf PE, Stephenson CJ, Fraser JA. Fungal Genet Biol. 2019 Jun 17;131:103241. doi: 10.1016/j.fgb.2019.103241. PubMed 31220607.
Backbone
  Vector backbone: pBlueScript II SK(-)
  Backbone manufacturer: Stratagene
  Vector type: Unspecified
  Selectable markers: Neomycin (select with G418)
Growth in bacteria
  Bacterial resistance: Ampicillin, 100 μg/mL
  Growth temperature: 37°C
  Growth strain: DH5alpha
  Copy number: High Copy
Gene/Insert
  Gene/Insert name: Neomycin (NEO)
  Species: Synthetic
  Promoter: ACT1
  Cloning method: Gibson Cloning
Terms and licenses: Academic/Nonprofit Terms; Industry Terms: Not Available to Industry
Depositor comments: Contains the Safe Haven Site 7 sequence (CNAG_05557 - CNAG_05558) in the backbone of pBluescript II SK- to enable integration into the C. neoformans genome via homologous recombination, in addition to a linker sequence containing multiple rare-cutting restriction enzyme cut sites to facilitate linearization prior to biolistic transformation. Importantly, as the Safe Haven and marker fragments were inserted into the pBluescript II SK- backbone in place of the f1 origin of replication, each plasmid still retains the original multicloning site and blue/white screening capabilities. Linearization of the safe haven constructs is made possible by the inclusion of a linker containing cut sites for three rare cutting restriction enzymes, BaeI, AscI and PacI. To use the vectors, the gene of interest is subcloned into the standard pBluescript II SK- multicloning site.
How to cite: pPEE36 was a gift from James Fraser (Addgene plasmid # 128376 ; http://n2t.net/addgene:128376 ; RRID:Addgene_128376)
