[The description below was written by a language model from this plasmid's Addgene catalogue record and pLannotate feature annotations shown in this document.]
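Description:
pPEE36 is an empty-backbone integrative vector for genetic complementation in the fungal pathogen Cryptococcus neoformans, built on pBluescript II SK(-). In E. coli it is maintained as a high-copy plasmid through the ColE1/pUC-type origin and selected with ampicillin via the β-lactamase gene. The fungal-specific sequences were assembled by Gibson cloning in place of the f1 phage origin, of which the feature table detects only short remnants. As a result, the standard pBluescript cloning region is untouched. The lac promoter and operator, the multiple cloning site flanked by T3 and T7 promoters, and the lacZα fragment all remain, so blue/white screening still works when a gene of interest is subcloned into the polylinker.

The payload has two parts. The first is a neomycin phosphotransferase (NEO) marker, recorded as driven by the ACT1 promoter, which allows G418 selection of Cryptococcus transformants. The annotation identifies the neo coding sequence but not its promoter or terminator. The second is the Safe Haven Site 7 sequence, a small gene-free intergenic region lying between CNAG_05557 and CNAG_05558. This homology region is also left unannotated by the automated feature table and presumably lies in the unlabelled stretches around the marker. It carries a linker with sites for the rare cutters BaeI, AscI and PacI, so the plasmid can be linearised before biolistic transformation. Homologous recombination then directs the whole construct into the safe haven locus. This places complementing genes or other constructs at a defined genomic position chosen to avoid disrupting native genes.
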