Features (pLannotate 1.2.2; 14 found; start..end, strand, type, name):
    751..767     -  rep_origin     f1 ori (fragment): f1 bacteriophage origin of replication; arrow indicates direction of (+) strand synthesis
    794..898     +  promoter       AmpR promoter: bla
    899..1759    +  CDS            AmpR: β-lactamase; bla; confers resistance to ampicillin, carbenicillin, and related antibiotics
   1930..2518    +  rep_origin     ori: high-copy-number ColE1/pMB1/pBR322/pUC origin of replication
   2701..2793    +  CDS            lacI (fragment): lac repressor; lacI; The lac repressor binds to the lac operator to inhibit transcription in E. coli. This inhibition can be relieved by adding lactose or isopropyl-β-D-thiogalactopyranoside (IPTG).
   2806..2827    +  protein_bind   CAP binding site: CAP binding activates transcription in the presence of cAMP. E. coli catabolite activator protein
   2842..2872    +  promoter       lac promoter: promoter for the E. coli lac operon
   2880..2896    +  protein_bind   lac operator: The lac repressor binds to the lac operator to inhibit transcription in E. coli. This inhibition can be relieved by adding lactose or isopropyl-β-D-thiogalactopyranoside (IPTG). lac repressor encoded by lacI
   2941..2959    +  promoter       T3 promoter: promoter for bacteriophage T3 RNA polymerase
   2972..3079    +  misc_feature   MCS: pBluescript multiple cloning site
   3088..3106    -  promoter       T7 promoter: promoter for bacteriophage T7 RNA polymerase
   3114..3269    +  CDS            lacZα (fragment): LacZα fragment of β-galactosidase; lacZ fragment
   3273..3404    -  rep_origin     M13 ori (fragment): M13 bacteriophage origin of replication; arrow indicates direction of (+) strand synthesis
   4243..5034    +  CDS            neo: KKA2_KLEPN - Also known as kan, nptII. Experimental evidence at protein level: Swiss-Prot protein existence level 1. Resistance to kanamycin, neomycin, paromomycin, ribostamycin, butirosin and gentamicin B. From Klebsiella pneumoniae.
>Addgene plasmid #128376 | pPEE36 | addgene full sequence | sequence record 292552 | Addgene NGS Result
ATGTAAAATGGACCCTCGGAAACTGGATGTTAGCAAAAGAATCGGACATCATAGCTGCGTATCTTTCCAG
TTCAACCCCAGAAAGTATTGCTGGTGACGTTAGACGCCTCGTTATGCCCTATCTCTATGTCCTCGAATCC
CGTGCGGAAAGAGCAGGGATACCCTCGTCCAATCTTATTTCAGACTCACTCAACTCCACAATACTTTCTC
TTCCGCTCCGTTTGGCGCTACCACTCTTTGAAGCATCCAAGGCTACTCTTCCCCCTTCTGAAAGAGTGAT
ACGCAACGATCTGGATGTGGCTCGATTGGCTCTTGCATGCTTGTATGGCAGTCAAGAAAGAGGCGGTGCC
GTTTGGTCAACGATGTCATCTATCTTTGAGTGTCTTCCTGTCTGGGAGCTGACTGGAGAAGACGCTGAGG
ACGAGGAGCTTACAAGTACGACTCTCGATTCCATCTCAAATTTCCTTCGCCCTACATCTGCTTCCACATC
ACCACCTTCTAAGAGCGATATTCTTTTCTTTTTCCAGCCTTTGCCCTTCGCCTCTCTTTCTCGGGCTCTT
GATATTCTTGACGTCCAACTCGAAAGTGGAGAAATACTGGCCAGATGGGGTGTTGAGAAACGACTAGGGG
AGCTTCTAGGGATGACGGGGGATCAAAAAGGACAAATGGAGCTGGCAGAGAGATTAGTGAGACAAGGCGA
AGCCTCAGTAGGGAAAGGGGGGGATGATCGCTGGCGCAGATTATGGAACGGCCGCTACAGGGCGCGTCAG
GTGGCACTTTTCGGGGAAATGTGCGCGGAACCCCTATTTGTTTATTTTTCTAAATACATTCAAATATGTA
TCCGCTCATGAGACAATAACCCTGATAAATGCTTCAATAATATTGAAAAAGGAAGAGTATGAGTATTCAA
CATTTCCGTGTCGCCCTTATTCCCTTTTTTGCGGCATTTTGCCTTCCTGTTTTTGCTCACCCAGAAACGC
TGGTGAAAGTAAAAGATGCTGAAGATCAGTTGGGTGCACGAGTGGGTTACATCGAACTGGATCTCAACAG
CGGTAAGATCCTTGAGAGTTTTCGCCCCGAAGAACGTTTTCCAATGATGAGCACTTTTAAAGTTCTGCTA
TGTGGCGCGGTATTATCCCGTATTGACGCCGGGCAAGAGCAACTCGGTCGCCGCATACACTATTCTCAGA
ATGACTTGGTTGAGTACTCACCAGTCACAGAAAAGCATCTTACGGATGGCATGACAGTAAGAGAATTATG
CAGTGCTGCCATAACCATGAGTGATAACACTGCGGCCAACTTACTTCTGACAACGATCGGAGGACCGAAG
GAGCTAACCGCTTTTTTGCACAACATGGGGGATCATGTAACTCGCCTTGATCGTTGGGAACCGGAGCTGA
ATGAAGCCATACCAAACGACGAGCGTGACACCACGATGCCTGTAGCAATGGCAACAACGTTGCGCAAACT
ATTAACTGGCGAACTACTTACTCTAGCTTCCCGGCAACAATTAATAGACTGGATGGAGGCGGATAAAGTT
GCAGGACCACTTCTGCGCTCGGCCCTTCCGGCTGGCTGGTTTATTGCTGATAAATCTGGAGCCGGTGAGC
GTGGGTCTCGCGGTATCATTGCAGCACTGGGGCCAGATGGTAAGCCCTCCCGTATCGTAGTTATCTACAC
GACGGGGAGTCAGGCAACTATGGATGAACGAAATAGACAGATCGCTGAGATAGGTGCCTCACTGATTAAG
CATTGGTAACTGTCAGACCAAGTTTACTCATATATACTTTAGATTGATTTAAAACTTCATTTTTAATTTA
AAAGGATCTAGGTGAAGATCCTTTTTGATAATCTCATGACCAAAATCCCTTAACGTGAGTTTTCGTTCCA
CTGAGCGTCAGACCCCGTAGAAAAGATCAAAGGATCTTCTTGAGATCCTTTTTTTCTGCGCGTAATCTGC
TGCTTGCAAACAAAAAAACCACCGCTACCAGCGGTGGTTTGTTTGCCGGATCAAGAGCTACCAACTCTTT
TTCCGAAGGTAACTGGCTTCAGCAGAGCGCAGATACCAAATACTGTTCTTCTAGTGTAGCCGTAGTTAGG
CCACCACTTCAAGAACTCTGTAGCACCGCCTACATACCTCGCTCTGCTAATCCTGTTACCAGTGGCTGCT
GCCAGTGGCGATAAGTCGTGTCTTACCGGGTTGGACTCAAGACGATAGTTACCGGATAAGGCGCAGCGGT
CGGGCTGAACGGGGGGTTCGTGCACACAGCCCAGCTTGGAGCGAACGACCTACACCGAACTGAGATACCT
ACAGCGTGAGCTATGAGAAAGCGCCACGCTTCCCGAAGGGAGAAAGGCGGACAGGTATCCGGTAAGCGGC
AGGGTCGGAACAGGAGAGCGCACGAGGGAGCTTCCAGGGGGAAACGCCTGGTATCTTTATAGTCCTGTCG
GGTTTCGCCACCTCTGACTTGAGCGTCGATTTTTGTGATGCTCGTCAGGGGGGCGGAGCCTATGGAAAAA
CGCCAGCAACGCGGCCTTTTTACGGTTCCTGGCCTTTTGCTGGCCTTTTGCTCACATGTTCTTTCCTGCG
TTATCCCCTGATTCTGTGGATAACCGTATTACCGCCTTTGAGTGAGCTGATACCGCTCGCCGCAGCCGAA
CGACCGAGCGCAGCGAGTCAGTGAGCGAGGAAGCGGAAGAGCGCCCAATACGCAAACCGCCTCTCCCCGC
GCGTTGGCCGATTCATTAATGCAGCTGGCACGACAGGTTTCCCGACTGGAAAGCGGGCAGTGAGCGCAAC
GCAATTAATGTGAGTTAGCTCACTCATTAGGCACCCCAGGCTTTACACTTTATGCTTCCGGCTCGTATGT
TGTGTGGAATTGTGAGCGGATAACAATTTCACACAGGAAACAGCTATGACCATGATTACGCCAAGCGCGC
AATTAACCCTCACTAAAGGGAACAAAAGCTGGAGCTCCACCGCGGTGGCGGCCGCTCTAGAACTAGTGGA
TCCCCCGGGCTGCAGGAATTCGATATCAAGCTTATCGATACCGTCGACCTCGAGGGGGGGCCCGGTACCC
AATTCGCCCTATAGTGAGTCGTATTACGCGCGCTCACTGGCCGTCGTTTTACAACGTCGTGACTGGGAAA
ACCCTGGCGTTACCCAACTTAATCGCCTTGCAGCACATCCCCCTTTCGCCAGCTGGCGTAATAGCGAAGA
GGCCCGCACCGATCGCCCTTCCCAACAGTTGCGCAGCCTGAATGGCGAATGGAAATTGTAAGCGTTAATA
TTTTGTTAAAATTCGCGTTAAATTTTTGTTAAATCAGCTCATTTTTTTAACCAATAGGCCGAAATCGGCA
AAATCCCTTATAAATCAAAAGAATAGACCGAGATAGGGTTGAGTCCATGGCTGCGAGGATGTGAGCTGGA
GAGCGGCGCACGGGAAGGGGAGGACTCACATAAGCATGCAGGATTCGAGTGGCATGGTGTGCACTGAGTG
TATGGTTGTCGGAGGAGAGGATGATGGTAACAACAATAGCAGCAACGTCACTCGACGCGCGTCCGGTGTG
CCACACGGGGTAACGCCGAGTCGCCGTCAGGGTCGCCGAGACCACTCTCACAGCGTCACCGTTGGCACCA
GCTCAGCTTACAGCTTCTATCCTCCGCCAGCATCCACATACATCCCCTATACCGCATCCCCCACCCACTG
CCCAAGGTGAGTCATCTTCCCGCCCCCTTCCCTTGCCCGCCACTCAGTCCTCCATCCTCCACTAATCCAC
CTTATCGCACCCACCGCCTATCGCACATCCGAGCACAATGCTGGGCCTGCCAGGGGCTGCTAGATGGTGC
TCTCCCCACGCTGATCTGCATGCCGGCCATTGGATCATGGGTGCTAGGTGCTGGGTGCTGGATGTTGGAT
GCTGGATGCTGGGTGCACGCTTGGTCATTTCCTTCCAGGATTGACGGTCGCCGAGAGGACGACGTGGCGT
TCGACAACGAGGGCCGATAGCACCGCATCGCCTCGACCTGCATCCATCTCGCCTTGTCCTTTTGGTGCAA
CAATCCATCCGTGCTGGTGCCACACGCATAGCTGGAAGAGATGGATGTGCGTTGAACAGAGCTGCCGTCA
GGACTTTTTGGTGCACGGACCCTATTGTCCTCCCCAATCTTCACCGCGTCTCCTAATATGCAGCCTCTTT
GCTAATTGTCTTTTTCCATTAGTAAACTCGCCCAACATGTCTATGATTGAACAAGATGGATTGCACGCAG
GTTCTCCGGCCGCTTGGGTGGAGAGGCTATTCGGCTATGACTGGGCACAACAGACAATCGGCTGCTCTGA
TGCCGCCGTGTTCCGGCTGTCAGCGCAGGGGCGCCCGGTTCTTTTTGTCAAGACCGACCTGTCCGGTGCC
CTGAATGAACTGCAGGACGAGGCAGCGCGGCTATCGTGGCTGGCCACGACGGGCGTTCCTTGCGCAGCTG
TGCTCGACGTTGTCACTGAAGCGGGAAGGGACTGGCTGCTATTGGGCGAAGTGCCGGGGCAGGATCTCCT
GTCATCCCACCTTGCTCCTGCCGAGAAAGTATCCATCATGGCTGATGCAATGCGGCGGCTGCATACGCTT
GATCCGGCTACCTGCCCATTCGACCACCAAGCGAAACATCGCATCGAGCGAGCACGTACTCGGATGGAAG
CCGGTCTTGTCGATCAGGATGATCTGGACGAAGAGCATCAGGGGCTCGCGCCAGCCGAACTGTTCGCCAG
GCTCAAGGCGCGCATGCCCGACGGCGAGGATCTCGTCGTGACCCATGGCGATGCCTGCTTGCCGAATATC
ATGGTGGAAAATGGCCGCTTTTCTGGATTCATCGACTGTGGCCGGCTGGGTGTGGCGGACCGCTATCAGG
ACATAGCGTTGGCTACCCGTGATATTGCTGAAGAGCTTGGCGGCGAATGGGCTGACCGCTTCCTCGTGCT
TTACGGTATCGCCGCTCCCGATTCGCAGCGCATCGCCTTCTATCGCCTTCTTGACGAGTTCTTCTGAGTG
AAGGCGGTAAGGGGTTAATTTTCCTTAGAGGGTGTATATATACATATTAGAGAAGTGATACAATTTTAGC
ACACTGCGAATTCGAGACAGACATCGTGTCAATCATCTTTTTTGACATTATATGCCCATTAATCTATCTA
CAGACAACAATACCATCCTTCCCACCCTCAGCAACGCCGTTGAATCCTCAGGATCTTCATGGCTCCTTGT
CTCTGAAACCAGGAAGCTAGTTTCTACATCTCTTCCGTGTTAATACAGATAAACCTATGGAGAGGCTGTC
GAGCGGCGAGGGGCTTTTGAAGGGCGCCCTGGGGACATTAACTCAACAGGCCAGAGGTAGAGTATACTTC
GATGGAATCCTACGTTCCGGCGGTAAGTTACTAAAGTTTGGTTGGTAAGCTTGAAGCTGATGTGGTCTTT
TAGATTTCGAAATTGCGAAGAAAATGCTCAAAATGCTCCAAGGTGATGGGGCAATTGATGACGCAGCCGT
CGAAGAGGTTGTATTGAAGGTCTCAAAAGACTTTTATGTATGTGCGGATAGCTGCAACATTTACACTGGA
AACATGAAGCTCGCATATGACGCGTAAGTCACTACTTATCTTCTGTTATTGATTATTTCTTACCCTGATT
TAGCTTATCTGTTGCTCCTTCAACGCCGGCTACCGTCGCTGAGAGGCAATACATCGAAGCTACGTCTCGC
CTATCGTCATTCTCCACTTTCACTTTGTCGCCACGTGAAATCAGACACGATGTCAACCCCTTAAGCCTAT
TGTCAACGGTTTTATCTGACAGTTCAAGCGATGCCTATAGACTTCCTGATTTGATGCTTGATTTGGCGGA
AAAGCTGGGATGTCGAAATGAGATAGACCACGGCCTCGTTTGGGGGATGGTAGGACGCGCAGCGATTGCC
AAGGAAGATTGGACAATGGCAAGTAAGGCTGTAGGAAACATGGTGCAAACAGTCAAAAAGAGCCAGAGCA
GCCAGACAGCTGTAAAACAGGAGCAACAAATAAATTTAATTAACACAAGTATCGTGGCGCGCC
